Addgene plasmid #66608: pEYFP-Sec24C
Purpose: YFP fusion of Sec24C
Depositing lab: David Stephens. Depositing organization: University of Bristol. Publication: COPI-coated ER-to-Golgi transport complexes segregate from COPII in close proximity to ER exit sites. Stephens DJ, Lin-Marq N, Pagano A, Pepperkok R, Paccaud JP. J Cell Sci. 2000 Jun;113 ( Pt 12):2177-85. PubMed 10825291.
Backbone
  Vector backbone: pEYFP-C1
  Backbone manufacturer: Clontech
  Vector type: Mammalian Expression
  Selectable markers: Neomycin (select with G418)
Growth in bacteria
  Bacterial resistance: Kanamycin, 50 μg/mL
  Growth temperature: 37°C
  Growth strain: DH5alpha
  Copy number: High Copy
Gene/Insert
  Gene/Insert name: Sec24C
  Species: H. sapiens (human)
  GenBank ID: NM_004922.3
  Entrez Gene: SEC24C
Terms and licenses: Academic/Nonprofit Terms; Industry Terms: Not Available to Industry
How to cite: pEYFP-Sec24C was a gift from David Stephens (Addgene plasmid # 66608 ; http://n2t.net/addgene:66608 ; RRID:Addgene_66608)
