[The description below was written by a language model from this plasmid's Addgene catalogue record and pLannotate feature annotations shown in this document.]
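Description:
pEYFP-Sec24C is a mammalian expression plasmid built on the Clontech pEYFP-C1 backbone that produces human SEC24C fused to the C-terminus of enhanced yellow fluorescent protein. In the 8.3 kb sequenced record, the human cytomegalovirus immediate early enhancer and promoter drive the EYFP coding sequence. A short remnant of the multiple cloning site follows and serves as a linker, and then comes the SEC24C open reading frame, so the fluorescent tag sits at the N-terminus of the fusion. Transcripts are terminated by the SV40 polyadenylation signal. The small large T antigen fragment annotated just upstream of that signal is probably part of the same SV40-derived region rather than a functional coding unit.

The plasmid replicates at high copy in E. coli from a ColE1/pUC-type origin and also carries an f1 origin, which permits single-stranded DNA production. One Tn5 aminoglycoside phosphotransferase gene (NeoR/KanR) provides selection in both hosts. The bacterial bla promoter expresses it for kanamycin resistance in bacteria, and the SV40 enhancer/early promoter expresses it for G418 selection in mammalian cells, with the HSV TK polyadenylation signal downstream. The short ble and bGH poly(A) fragments flagged by the annotation appear to be partial matches with no evident function.

SEC24C is a component of the COPII coat that acts at endoplasmic reticulum exit sites. The associated publication concerns how COPI-coated ER-to-Golgi transport complexes are arranged in space relative to COPII. The construct is therefore suited to transient or stable expression of fluorescently labelled Sec24C, allowing COPII-coated structures and early secretory pathway dynamics to be imaged in cultured mammalian cells.
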