Features (pLannotate 1.2.2; 15 found; start..end, strand, type, name):
     61..364     +  enhancer       CMV enhancer: human cytomegalovirus immediate early enhancer
    365..568     +  promoter       CMV promoter: human cytomegalovirus (CMV) immediate early promoter
    613..1329    +  CDS            EYFP: EYFP is a basic (constitutively fluorescent) green/yellow fluorescent protein published in 1996, derived from Aequorea victoria. It is reported to be a very rapidly-maturing weak dimer with high acid sensitivity.
   1330..1375    +  misc_feature   MCS (fragment): multiple cloning site
   1381..4659    +  CDS            SEC24C: SC24C_HUMAN - Also known as KIAA0079 From Homo sapiens (Human).
   4999..5083    +  CDS            large T antigen (fragment): large T antigen from SV40 (simian virus 40)
   5106..5227    +  polyA_signal   SV40 poly(A) signal: SV40 polyadenylation signal
   5261..5689    -  rep_origin     f1 ori (sequence partly withheld): f1 bacteriophage origin of replication; arrow indicates direction of (+) strand synthesis
   5716..5820    +  promoter       AmpR promoter: bla
   5822..6179    +  promoter       SV40 promoter: SV40 enhancer and early promoter
   6214..7008    +  CDS            NeoR/KanR: aminoglycoside phosphotransferase from Tn5; aph(3')-II (or nptII); confers resistance to neomycin, kanamycin, and G418 (Geneticin®)
   7029..7181    +  CDS            ble (fragment): BLE_KLEPN - Experimental evidence at protein level: Swiss-Prot protein existence level 1. Binding protein with a strong affinity to the bleomycin family of antibiotics. Binds to CL990; an antimitotic-antibiotic compound. From Klebsiella pneumoniae.
   7240..7287    +  polyA_signal   HSV TK poly(A) signal: herpes simplex virus thymidine kinase polyadenylation signal (Cole and Stacy, 1985)
   7378..7394    -  polyA_signal   bGH poly(A) signal (fragment): bovine growth hormone polyadenylation signal
   7616..8204    +  rep_origin     ori: high-copy-number ColE1/pMB1/pBR322/pUC origin of replication
>Addgene plasmid #66608 | pEYFP-Sec24C | addgene full sequence | sequence record 320317 | Addgene NGS Result
TAGTTATTAATAGTAATCAATTACGGGGTCATTAGTTCATAGCCCATATATGGAGTTCCGCGTTACATAA
CTTACGGTAAATGGCCCGCCTGGCTGACCGCCCAACGACCCCCGCCCATTGACGTCAATAATGACGTATG
TTCCCATAGTAACGCCAATAGGGACTTTCCATTGACGTCAATGGGTGGAGTATTTACGGTAAACTGCCCA
CTTGGCAGTACATCAAGTGTATCATATGCCAAGTACGCCCCCTATTGACGTCAATGACGGTAAATGGCCC
GCCTGGCATTATGCCCAGTACATGACCTTATGGGACTTTCCTACTTGGCAGTACATCTACGTATTAGTCA
TCGCTATTACCATGGTGATGCGGTTTTGGCAGTACATCAATGGGCGTGGATAGCGGTTTGACTCACGGGG
ATTTCCAAGTCTCCACCCCATTGACGTCAATGGGAGTTTGTTTTGGCACCAAAATCAACGGGACTTTCCA
AAATGTCGTAACAACTCCGCCCCATTGACGCAAATGGGCGGTAGGCGTGTACGGTGGGAGGTCTATATAA
GCAGAGCTGGTTTAGTGAACCGTCAGATCCGCTAGCGCTACCGGTCGCCACCATGGTGAGCAAGGGCGAG
GAGCTGTTCACCGGGGTGGTGCCCATCCTGGTCGAGCTGGACGGCGACGTAAACGGCCACAAGTTCAGCG
TGTCCGGCGAGGGCGAGGGCGATGCCACCTACGGCAAGCTGACCCTGAAGTTCATCTGCACCACCGGCAA
GCTGCCCGTGCCCTGGCCCACCCTCGTGACCACCTTCGGCTACGGCCTGCAGTGCTTCGCCCGCTACCCC
GACCACATGAAGCAGCACGACTTCTTCAAGTCCGCCATGCCCGAAGGCTACGTCCAGGAGCGCACCATCT
TCTTCAAGGACGACGGCAACTACAAGACCCGCGCCGAGGTGAAGTTCGAGGGCGACACCCTGGTGAACCG
CATCGAGCTGAAGGGCATCGACTTCAAGGAGGACGGCAACATCCTGGGGCACAAGCTGGAGTACAACTAC
AACAGCCACAACGTCTATATCATGGCCGACAAGCAGAAGAACGGCATCAAGGTGAACTTCAAGATCCGCC
ACAACATCGAGGACGGCAGCGTGCAGCTCGCCGACCACTACCAGCAGAACACCCCCATCGGCGACGGCCC
CGTGCTGCTGCCCGACAACCACTACCTGAGCTACCAGTCCGCCCTGAGCAAAGACCCCAACGAGAAGCGC
GATCACATGGTCCTGCTGGAGTTCGTGACCGCCGCCGGGATCACTCTCGGCATGGACGAGCTGTACAAGT
CCGGACTCAGATCTCGAGCTCAAGCTTCGAATTCTGCAGTCGACGAATTCAACGTCAACCAGTCAGTTCC
ACCTGTGCCACCATTTGGGCAGCCCCAGCCCATCTACCCAGGGTATCATCAGTCCAGCTATGGTGGGCAA
TCAGGGTCCACAGCCCCCGCCATTCCCTATGGAGCCTACAATGGCCCAGTACCAGGCTATCAGCAAACAC
CTCCCCAAGGTATGTCAAGAGCCCCACCTTCCTCGGGGGCACCTCCAGCCTCAACAGCACAGGCTCCTTG
TGGCCAGGCTGCATATGGCCAGTTTGGCCAAGGAGATGTACAGAATGGGCCAAGCTCCACTGTTCAGATG
CAAAGGCTGCCTGGGTCTCAGCCATTTGGGTCCCCATTGGCCCCTGTGGGCAACCAGCCACCTGTGCTTC
AGCCCTATGGCCCTCCCCCGACAAGTGCACAGGTGGCTACGCAGCTGTCTGGAATGCAGATCAGCGGTGC
TGTGGCCCCAGCCCCTCCTTCTTCAGGGCTGGGCTTTGGCCCACCAACATCGCTGGCTTCAGCCTCAGGA
AGTTTCCCTAACTCTGGTCTGTATGGCTCCTATCCTCAGGGCCAGGCTCCTCCCCTTAGCCAGGCCCAAG
GTCATCCTGGGATCCAGACTCCCCAGCGATCTGCCCCATCACAGGCCTCCAGCTTCACACCCCCAGCTTC
AGGGGGTCCTCGGCTGCCTTCGATGACTGGTCCACTCCTGCCTGGACAGAGTTTTGGAGGGCCCTCAGTG
AGCCAGCCCAACCATGTGTCTTCACCTCCTCAAGCTCTGCCCCCTGGCACCCAGATGACTGGGCCCCTGG
GACCACTGCCACCTATGCACTCCCCGCAGCAGCCAGGCTATCAGCCCCAACAAAATGGTTCCTTCGGACC
AGCCCGGGGCCCTCAGTCTAATTATGGAGGCCCCTACCCAGCAGCACCCACCTTTGGCAGTCAGCCTGGG
CCTCCTCAGCCACTGCCTCCTAAGCGCCTGGACCCTGATGCCATCCCAAGCCCTATTCAGGTCATTGAAG
ATGACAGGAACAACCGGGGTACAGAGCCATTTGTTACTGGAGTACGGGGCCAGGTGCCACCCTTAGTCAC
TACCAACTTCCTGGTGAAAGACCAAGGGAATGCAAGTCCCCGATACATCCGATGTACATCCTATAATATC
CCTTGCACATCTGACATGGCTAAGCAGGCTCAGGTGCCCCTGGCAGCAGTCATCAAACCGCTGGCAAGGC
TGCCCCCAGAGGAGGCTTCACCGTATGTTGTGGACCATGGGGAATCTGGCCCTTTGCGCTGCAACCGCTG
CAAAGCATACATGTGTCCCTTCATGCAGTTCATTGAAGGAGGGAGGCGTTTCCAGTGCTGTTTTTGCAGC
TGTATCAATGATGTTCCCCCCCAGTATTTTCAGCACCTGGATCATACCGGCAAACGTGTGGATGCTTATG
ACCGCCCTGAGCTATCCCTGGGCTCTTATGAATTCTTGGCCACTGTAGATTACTGCAAGAACAATAAGTT
CCCCAGCCCTCCTGCCTTTATCTTCATGATTGACGTCTCCTACAATGCCATCAGGACTGGTCTTGTTAGG
CTCCTCTGTGAGGAGCTCAAGTCACTGTTAGACTTTCTACCTAGGGAGGGTGGGGCAGAAGAGTCAGCAA
TCCGCGTTGGCTTTGTCACCTACAATAAGGTGCTCCACTTCTATAATGTGAAGAGCTCATTGGCCCAGCC
ACAGATGATGGTTGTGTCTGATGTGGCTGACATGTTTGTGCCACTGCTGGATGGCTTCCTGGTCAACGTC
AATGAGTCTCGGGCAGTTATCACCAGCTTATTGGATCAGATTCCAGAAATGTTTGCAGACACAAGGGAAA
CAGAGACAGTATTTGTACCAGTTATCCAGGCTGGAATGGAGGCTCTGAAGGCTGCTGAGTGTGCAGGGAA
GCTCTTTCTATTCCATACATCCCTGCCCATTGCAGAGGCCCCAGGGAAACTGAAGAACAGAGATGACAGG
AAGCTGATCAATACAGACAAGGAGAAGACTCTGTTCCAGCCTCAGACAGGTGCCTATCAGACCCTGGCCA
AAGAGTGTGTGGCCCAAGGCTGCTGTGTAGATCTCTTTCTCTTCCCTAACCAGTATGTGGATGTGGCCAC
ACTCTCTGTTGTGCCCCAGCTCACTGGTGGCTCTGTCTACAAATATGCTTCCTTTCAGGTGGAGAACGAC
CAGGAGCGGTTCCTGAGTGACCTGCGTCGTGATGTCCAGAAGGTTGTTGGCTTTGATGCTGTGATGCGGG
TCCGGACAAGCACTGGTATCCGTGCTGTAGATTTCTTTGGAGCTTTCTACATGAGCAACACGACAGATGT
GGAGCTGGCTGGGCTAGATGGGGACAAAACAGTGACTGTGGAGTTCAAGCATGACGATCGGCTCAATGAA
GAGAGCGGAGCTCTCCTGCAGTGTGCCCTGCTTTACACCAGCTGTGCAGGGCAGCGTCGGCTCCGCATCC
ATAATCTGGCCCTGAACTGCTGCACCCAGCTGGCTGATCTATATCGAAACTGTGAGACTGACACGCTCAT
CAACTACATGGCCAAGTTTGCATATCGGGGAGTCCTGAATAGCCCTGTGAAGGCTGTTCGTGACACGCTC
ATCACCCAGTGTGCCCAGATCCTGGCCTGTTACAGAAAGAACTGTGCTAGCCCCTCCTCTGCAGGACAGT
TGATCCTTCCTGAGTGCATGAAGCTACTCCCAGTTTACCTGAACTGTGTGTTGAAGAGTGATGTCCTGCA
GCCTGGAGCTGAAGTCACTACTGATGACCGTGCCTATGTCCGACAGCTAGTTACCTCCATGGATGTGACT
GAGACCAATGTCTTCTTCTACCCTCGGCTCTTACCTTTGACAAAGTCTCCCGTTGAGAGTACTACCGAAC
CACCAGCAGTTCGAGCCTCTGAAGAGCGTCTAAGCAATGGGGATATATATTTACTGGAGAATGGGCTCAA
CCTCTTCCTCTGGGTGGGAGCAAGCGTCCAACAGGGTGTTGTCCAGAGCCTTTTCAGCGTCTCCTCCTTC
AGTCAGATCACCAGTGGTTTGAGTGTTCTGCCAGTTCTGGATAATCCACTGTCCAAGAAGGTTCGAGGCC
TCATTGATAGCTTACGGGCACAGAGATCCCGGTACATGAAGCTTACCGTGGTGAAACAGGAAGACAAGAT
GGAGATGCTGTTCAAGCACTTCCTGGTGGAAGACAAGAGTCTGAGTGGGGGAGCATCTTATGTGGACTTT
CTCTGTCATATGCACAAGGAGATTCGGCAGCTACTGAGCTAAAGCAAGTGGGTAAATGGCATAGGGCCCA
GGCTAGCTTCCAGAAAGCACCCCAGGATGTCAGAGAAATTGGGACAGTAACATATCTTATGTAAGCTGAC
CTCAGTCTCTCTGGGGGGAGGGGGAGATATAAGGAGACACCTTCTTTCTGGGCTCAAGTATCCTGCCACT
CTGTCATGTCCTGCTGATGGAAGGTGCCCCTGTTCCCTCATTCTACCCTCTTTTTCCTGCTAATCCTGTC
ATAATGAATGTAGCTTCTCAGTTCACTGTATATGATTCGGTATTGGGGGTTTGGAGGCACCCAGACCCTG
GCAATGGGATCCACCGGATCTAGATAACTGATCATAATCAGCCATACCACATTTGTAGAGGTTTTACTTG
CTTTAAAAAACCTCCCACACCTCCCCCTGAACCTGAAACATAAAATGAATGCAATTGTTGTTGTTAACTT
GTTTATTGCAGCTTATAATGGTTACAAATAAAGCAATAGCATCACAAATTTCACAAATAAAGCATTTTTT
TCACTGCATTCTAGTTGTGGTTTGTCCAAACTCATCAATGTATCTTAAGGCGTAAATTGTAAGCGTTAAT
ATTTTGTTAAAATTCGCGTTAAATTTTTGTTAAATCAGCTCATTTTTTAACCAATAGGCCGAAATCGGCA
AAATCCCTTATAAATCAAAAGAATAGACCGAGATAGGGT
[37 nt withheld, positions 5360-5396]
AAAGAACGTGGACTCCAACGTCAAAGG
[49 nt withheld, positions 5424-5472]
T
[91 nt withheld, positions 5474-5564]
G
[124 nt withheld, positions 5566-5689]
CAGGTGGCACTTTTCGGGGAAATGTGCGCGGAACCCCTATTTGTTTATTTTTCTAAATACATTCAAATAT
GTATCCGCTCATGAGACAATAACCCTGATAAATGCTTCAATAATATTGAAAAAGGAAGAGTCCTGAGGCG
GAAAGAACCAGCTGTGGAATGTGTGTCAGTTAGGGTGTGGAAAGTCCCCAGGCTCCCCAGCAGGCAGAAG
TATGCAAAGCATGCATCTCAATTAGTCAGCAACCAGGTGTGGAAAGTCCCCAGGCTCCCCAGCAGGCAGA
AGTATGCAAAGCATGCATCTCAATTAGTCAGCAACCATAGTCCCGCCCCTAACTCCGCCCATCCCGCCCC
TAACTCCGCCCAGTTCCGCCCATTCTCCGCCCCATGGCTGACTAATTTTTTTTATTTATGCAGAGGCCGA
GGCCGCCTCGGCCTCTGAGCTATTCCAGAAGTAGTGAGGAGGCTTTTTTGGAGGCCTAGGCTTTTGCAAA
GATCGATCAAGAGACAGGATGAGGATCGTTTCGCATGATTGAACAAGATGGATTGCACGCAGGTTCTCCG
GCCGCTTGGGTGGAGAGGCTATTCGGCTATGACTGGGCACAACAGACAATCGGCTGCTCTGATGCCGCCG
TGTTCCGGCTGTCAGCGCAGGGGCGCCCGGTTCTTTTTGTCAAGACCGACCTGTCCGGTGCCCTGAATGA
ACTGCAAGACGAGGCAGCGCGGCTATCGTGGCTGGCCACGACGGGCGTTCCTTGCGCAGCTGTGCTCGAC
GTTGTCACTGAAGCGGGAAGGGACTGGCTGCTATTGGGCGAAGTGCCGGGGCAGGATCTCCTGTCATCTC
ACCTTGCTCCTGCCGAGAAAGTATCCATCATGGCTGATGCAATGCGGCGGCTGCATACGCTTGATCCGGC
TACCTGCCCATTCGACCACCAAGCGAAACATCGCATCGAGCGAGCACGTACTCGGATGGAAGCCGGTCTT
GTCGATCAGGATGATCTGGACGAAGAGCATCAGGGGCTCGCGCCAGCCGAACTGTTCGCCAGGCTCAAGG
CGAGCATGCCCGACGGCGAGGATCTCGTCGTGACCCATGGCGATGCCTGCTTGCCGAATATCATGGTGGA
AAATGGCCGCTTTTCTGGATTCATCGACTGTGGCCGGCTGGGTGTGGCGGACCGCTATCAGGACATAGCG
TTGGCTACCCGTGATATTGCTGAAGAGCTTGGCGGCGAATGGGCTGACCGCTTCCTCGTGCTTTACGGTA
TCGCCGCTCCCGATTCGCAGCGCATCGCCTTCTATCGCCTTCTTGACGAGTTCTTCTGAGCGGGACTCTG
GGGTTCGAAATGACCGACCAAGCGACGCCCAACCTGCCATCACGAGATTTCGATTCCACCGCCGCCTTCT
ATGAAAGGTTGGGCTTCGGAATCGTTTTCCGGGACGCCGGCTGGATGATCCTCCAGCGCGGGGATCTCAT
GCTGGAGTTCTTCGCCCACCCTAGGGGGAGGCTAACTGAAACACGGAAGGAGACAATACCGGAAGGAACC
CGCGCTATGACGGCAATAAAAAGACAGAATAAAACGCACGGTGTTGGGTCGTTTGTTCATAAACGCGGGG
TTCGGTCCCAGGGCTGGCACTCTGTCGATACCCCACCGAGACCCCATTGGGGCCAATACGCCCGCGTTTC
TTCCTTTTCCCCACCCCACCCCCCAAGTTCGGGTGAAGGCCCAGGGCTCGCAGCCAACGTCGGGGCGGCA
GGCCCTGCCATAGCCTCAGGTTACTCATATATACTTTAGATTGATTTAAAACTTCATTTTTAATTTAAAA
GGATCTAGGTGAAGATCCTTTTTGATAATCTCATGACCAAAATCCCTTAACGTGAGTTTTCGTTCCACTG
AGCGTCAGACCCCGTAGAAAAGATCAAAGGATCTTCTTGAGATCCTTTTTTTCTGCGCGTAATCTGCTGC
TTGCAAACAAAAAAACCACCGCTACCAGCGGTGGTTTGTTTGCCGGATCAAGAGCTACCAACTCTTTTTC
CGAAGGTAACTGGCTTCAGCAGAGCGCAGATACCAAATACTGTTCTTCTAGTGTAGCCGTAGTTAGGCCA
CCACTTCAAGAACTCTGTAGCACCGCCTACATACCTCGCTCTGCTAATCCTGTTACCAGTGGCTGCTGCC
AGTGGCGATAAGTCGTGTCTTACCGGGTTGGACTCAAGACGATAGTTACCGGATAAGGCGCAGCGGTCGG
GCTGAACGGGGGGTTCGTGCACACAGCCCAGCTTGGAGCGAACGACCTACACCGAACTGAGATACCTACA
GCGTGAGCTATGAGAAAGCGCCACGCTTCCCGAAGGGAGAAAGGCGGACAGGTATCCGGTAAGCGGCAGG
GTCGGAACAGGAGAGCGCACGAGGGAGCTTCCAGGGGGAAACGCCTGGTATCTTTATAGTCCTGTCGGGT
TTCGCCACCTCTGACTTGAGCGTCGATTTTTGTGATGCTCGTCAGGGGGGCGGAGCCTATGGAAAAACGC
CAGCAACGCGGCCTTTTTACGGTTCCTGGCCTTTTGCTGGCCTTTTGCTCACATGTTCTTTCCTGCGTTA
TCCCCTGATTCTGTGGATAACCGTATTACCGCCATGCAT
