>Addgene plasmid #66608 | pEYFP-Sec24C | addgene partial sequence | sequence record 116793 | CMV-F 5'-CGCAAATGGGCGGTAGGCGTG-3'
CTGGTTTGTGAACCGTCAGATCCGCTAGCGCTACCGGTCGCCACCATGGTGAGCAAGGGCGAGGAGCTGT
TCACCGGGGTGGTGCCCATCCTGGTCGAGCTGGACGGCGACGTAAACGGCCACAAGTTCAGCGTGTCCGG
CGAGGGCGAGGGCGATGCCACCTACGGCAAGCTGACCCTGAAGTTCATCTGCACCACCGGCAAGCTGCCC
GTGCCCTGGCCCACCCTCGTGACCACCTTCGGCTACGGCCTGCAGTGCTTCGCCCGCTACCCCGACCACA
TGAAGCAGCACGACTTCTTCAAGTCCGCCATGCCCGAAGGCTACGTCCAGGAGCGCACCATCTTCTTCAA
GGACGACGGCAACTACAAGACCCGCGCCGAGGTGAAGTTCGAGGGCGACACCCTGGTGAACCGCATCGAG
CTGAAGGGCATCGACTTCAAGGAGGACGGCAACATCCTGGGGCACAAGCTGGAGTACAACTACAACAGCC
ACAACGTCTATATCATGGCCGACAAGCAGAAGAACGGCATCAAGGTGAACTTCAAGATCCGCCACAACAT
CGAGGACGGCAGCGTGCAGCTCGCCGACCACTACCAGCAGAACACCCCCATCGGCGACGGCCCCGTGCTG
CTGCCCGACAACCACTACCTGAGCTACCAGTCCGCCCTGAGCAAAGACCCCAACGAGAAGCGCGATCACA
TGGTCCTGCTGGAGTTCGTGACCGCCGCCGGGATCACTCTCGGCATGGACGAGCTGTACAAGTCCGGACT
CAGATCTCGAGCTCAAGCTTCGAATTCTGCAGTCGACGAATTCAACGTCAACCAGTCAG
