>Addgene plasmid #66608 | pEYFP-Sec24C | addgene partial sequence | sequence record 116797 | hSMAD1-F2 5'-TGAGTTTGGACAAACCACAAC-3'
TTTGTGATGCTATTGCTTTATTTGTAACCATTATAAGCTGCAATAAACAAGTTAACAACAACAATTGCAT
TCATTTTATGTTTCAGGTTCAGGGGGAGGTGTGGGAGGTTTTTTAAAGCAAGTAAAACCTCTACAAATGT
GGTATGGCTGATTATGATCAGTTATCTAGATCCGGTGGATCCCATTGCCAGGGTCTGGGTGCCTCCAAAC
CCCCAATACCGAATCATATACAGTGAACTGAGAAGCTACATTCATTATGACAGGATTAGCAGGAAAAAGA
GGGTAGAATGAGGGAACAGGGGCACCTTCCATCAGCAGGACATGACAGAGTGGCAGGATACTTGAGCCCA
GAAAGAAGGTGTCTCCTTATATCTCCCCCTCCCCCCAGAGAGACTGAGGTCAGCTTACATAAGATATGTT
ACTGTCCCAATTTCTCTGACATCCTGGGGTGCTTTCTGGAAGCTAGCCTGGGCCCTATGCCATTTACCCA
CTTGCTTTAGCTCAGTAGCTGCCGAATCTCCTTGTGCATATGACAGAGAAAGTCCACATAAGATGCTCCC
CCACTCAGACTCTTGTCTTCCACCAGGAAGTGCTTGAACAGCATCTCCATCTTGTCTTCCTGTTTCACCA
CGGTAAGCTTCATGTACCGGGATCTCTGTGCCCGTAAGCTATCAATGAGGCCTCGAACCTTCTTGGACAG
TGGATTATCCAGAACTGGCAGAACACTCAAACCACTGGTGATCTGACTGAAGGAGGAGACGCTG
