>Addgene plasmid #66608 | pEYFP-Sec24C | addgene partial sequence | sequence record 118068 | EGFP-C 5'-CATGGTCCTGCTGGAGTTCGTG-3'
GTCCGGACTCAGATCTCGAGCTCAAGCTTCGAATTCTGCAGTCGACGAATTCAACGTCAACCAGTCAGTT
CCACCTGTGCCACCATTTGGGCAGCCCCAGCCCATCTACCCAGGGTATCATCAGTCCAGCTATGGTGGGC
AATCAGGGTCCACAGCCCCCGCCATTCCCTATGGAGCCTACAATGGCCCAGTACCAGGCTATCAGCAAAC
ACCTCCCCAAGGTATGTCAAGAGCCCCACCTTCCTCGGGGGCACCTCCAGCCTCAACAGCACAGGCTCCT
TGTGGCCAGGCTGCATATGGCCAGTTTGGCCAAGGAGATGTACAGAATGGGCCAAGCTCCACTGTTCAGA
TGCAAAGGCTGCCTGGGTCTCAGCCATTTGGGTCCCCATTGGCCCCTGTGGGCAACCAGCCACCTGTGCT
TCAGCCCTATGGCCCTCCCCCGACAAGTGCACAGGTGGCTACGCAGCTGTCTGGAATGCAGATCAGCGGT
GCTGTGGCCCCAGCCCCTCCTTCTTCAGGGCTGGGCTTTGGCCCACCAACATCGCTGGCTTCAGCCTCAG
GAAGTTTCCCTAACTCTGGTCTGTATGGCTCCTATCCTCAGGGCCAGGCTCCTCCCCTTAGCCAGGCCCA
AGGTCATCCTGGGATCCAGACTCCCCAGCGATCTGCCCCATCACAGGCCTCCAGCTTCACACCCCCAGCT
TCA
